Addgene plasmid #143927: TFORF1112
Purpose: Lentiviral vector for overexpressing transcription factor ORFs with unique 24-bp barcodes. Barcodes facilitate identification of transcription factors in pooled screens.
Depositing lab: Feng Zhang. Depositing organization: Broad Institute. Publication: A transcription factor atlas of directed differentiation. Joung J, Ma S, Tay T, Geiger-Schuller KR, Kirchgatterer PC, Verdine VK, Guo B, Arias-Garcia MA, Allen WE, Singh A, Kuksenko O, Abudayyeh OO, Gootenberg JS, Fu Z, Macrae RK, Buenrostro JD, Regev A, Zhang F. Cell. 2023 Jan 5;186(1):209-229.e26. doi: 10.1016/j.cell.2022.11.026. PubMed 36608654.
Backbone
  Vector backbone: pLX_TRC317
  Backbone manufacturer: Broad Institute Genetic Perturbation Platform
  Backbone size w/o insert (bp): 8264
  Vector type: Mammalian Expression, Lentiviral
  Selectable markers: Puromycin
Growth in bacteria
  Bacterial resistance: Ampicillin, 100 μg/mL
  Growth temperature: 37°C
  Growth strain: NEB Stable
  Copy number: High Copy
Gene/Insert
  Gene/Insert name: RCOR3
  Species: H. sapiens (human)
  Insert size (bp): 1589
  Entrez Gene: RCOR3
  Promoter: EF1a
  Cloning method: Unknown
  Sequencing primers: 5′ GGGTGGAGACTGAAGTTAGGCCAG; 3′ CACATAGCGTAAAAGGAGCAACATAG
Terms and licenses: Academic/Nonprofit Terms; Industry Terms: Not Available to Industry
Depositor comments: NM_018254,ENST00000367005 . The transcription factor ORF portion of this plasmid was synthesized by Genewiz. Please test multiple small colonies in case of plasmid recombination. To make this collection available in a timely manner, a portion of this collection was not fully sequenced by Addgene. If an Addgene verified full plasmid sequence is not available, please contact us prior to placing an order to request the full sequence.
How to cite: TFORF1112 was a gift from Feng Zhang (Addgene plasmid # 143927 ; http://n2t.net/addgene:143927 ; RRID:Addgene_143927)
