[The description below was written by a language model from this plasmid's Addgene catalogue record and pLannotate feature annotations shown in this document.]
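Description:
TFORF1112 is a third-generation-style, self-inactivating lentiviral expression plasmid built on the pLX_TRC317 backbone and carrying the human RCOR3 open reading frame, one member of a barcoded transcription factor ORF collection. In bacteria it is maintained through a high-copy ColE1/pUC-type origin with ampicillin resistance (β-lactamase). An f1 origin and remnants of a lac/lacZα cloning region flanked by T7 and T3 promoters are also present in the backbone. The depositor notes a risk of plasmid recombination, which is common for LTR-containing vectors.

The viral genome is transcribed from an RSV promoter fused to a truncated HIV-1 5' LTR and includes the Ψ packaging signal with a gag fragment, the Rev response element for Rev-dependent nuclear export, a cPPT/CTS element, and a ΔU3 3' LTR that inactivates LTR promoter activity after integration, followed by an SV40 polyadenylation signal. Within this unit, an SV40 early promoter/origin drives puromycin N-acetyltransferase for selection of transduced mammalian cells, and a separate EF-1α promoter drives constitutive expression of RCOR3, annotated as a probable component of a transcriptional corepressor complex. A WPRE downstream of the ORF enhances transcript stability and expression. No epitope tag or reporter is annotated.

According to the record, each ORF in the series is paired with a unique 24-bp barcode. The barcode is not annotated in the feature table, though the recorded insert is somewhat longer than the annotated coding sequence. The barcode lets integrated constructs be identified by sequencing, so the plasmid suits pooled overexpression screens, such as those testing transcription factors for directed differentiation, as well as individual RCOR3 overexpression.
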