Features (pLannotate 1.2.2; 31 found; start..end, strand, type, name):
      5..231     +  promoter       RSV promoter: Rous sarcoma virus enhancer/promoter
    232..412     +  LTR            5' LTR (truncated): truncated 5' long terminal repeat (LTR) from HIV-1
    459..584     +  misc_feature   HIV-1 Ψ: packaging signal of human immunodeficiency virus type 1
    568..931     +  CDS            HIV-1 gag (fragment): gag protein from human immunodeficiency virus 1; gag
   1077..1310    +  misc_feature   RRE: The Rev response element (RRE) of HIV-1 allows for Rev-dependent mRNA export from the nucleus to the cytoplasm.
   1687..1713    +  CDS            Rev (fragment): human immunodeficiency virus 1 (HIV-1) Rev protein; rev; enhances nuclear export of unspliced and incompletely spliced viral mRNAs
   1720..1743    +  promoter       SV40 promoter (fragment): SV40 early promoter
   1744..1815    +  promoter       SV40 promoter (fragment): SV40 enhancer and early promoter
   1839..1974    +  rep_origin     SV40 ori: SV40 origin of replication
   2020..2616    +  CDS            PuroR (fragment): puromycin N-acetyltransferase; pac from Streptomyces; confers resistance to puromycin
   2665..2782    +  misc_feature   cPPT/CTS: central polypurine tract and central termination sequence of HIV-1
   2847..2913    +  CDS            small t antigen (fragment): SV40 (simian virus 40) small t antigen
   2920..4098    +  promoter       EF-1α promoter: strong constitutive promoter for human elongation factor EF-1α
   4115..5599    +  CDS            RCOR3 (sequence partly withheld): RCOR3_HUMAN - Also known as KIAA1343. Experimental evidence at protein level: Swiss-Prot protein existence level 1. May act as a component of a corepressor complex that represses transcription. From Homo sapiens (Human).
   5615..5668    +  promoter       U6 promoter (fragment): RNA polymerase III promoter for human U6 snRNA
   5710..6298    +  misc_feature   WPRE: woodchuck hepatitis virus posttranscriptional regulatory element
   6349..6368    +  misc_feature   cPPT/CTS (fragment): central polypurine tract and central termination sequence of HIV-1
   6370..6603    +  LTR            3' LTR (ΔU3): self-inactivating 3' long terminal repeat (LTR) from HIV-1
   6681..6802    +  polyA_signal   SV40 poly(A) signal: SV40 polyadenylation signal
   6842..6977    +  rep_origin     SV40 ori: SV40 origin of replication
   6998..7016    -  promoter       T7 promoter: promoter for bacteriophage T7 RNA polymerase
   7024..7179    +  CDS            lacZα (fragment): LacZα fragment of β-galactosidase; lacZ fragment
   7184..7612    +  rep_origin     f1 ori (sequence partly withheld): f1 bacteriophage origin of replication; arrow indicates direction of (+) strand synthesis
   7665..7769    +  promoter       AmpR promoter: bla
   7770..8630    +  CDS            AmpR: β-lactamase; bla; confers resistance to ampicillin, carbenicillin, and related antibiotics
   8801..9389    +  rep_origin     ori: high-copy-number ColE1/pMB1/pBR322/pUC origin of replication
   9572..9664    +  CDS            lacI (fragment): lac repressor; lacI; The lac repressor binds to the lac operator to inhibit transcription in E. coli. This inhibition can be relieved by adding lactose or isopropyl-β-D-thiogalactopyranoside (IPTG).
   9677..9698    +  protein_bind   CAP binding site: CAP binding activates transcription in the presence of cAMP. E. coli catabolite activator protein
   9713..9743    +  promoter       lac promoter: promoter for the E. coli lac operon
   9751..9767    +  protein_bind   lac operator: The lac repressor binds to the lac operator to inhibit transcription in E. coli. This inhibition can be relieved by adding lactose or isopropyl-β-D-thiogalactopyranoside (IPTG). lac repressor encoded by lacI
   9812..9830    +  promoter       T3 promoter: promoter for bacteriophage T3 RNA polymerase
>Addgene plasmid #143927 | TFORF1112 | addgene full sequence | sequence record 404590 | Addgene NGS Result
TTAATGTAGTCTTATGCAATACTCTTGTAGTCTTGCAACATGGTAACGATGAGTTAGCAACATGCCTTAC
AAGGAGAGAAAAAGCACCGTGCATGCCGATTGGTGGAAGTAAGGTGGTACGATCGTGCCTTATTAGGAAG
GCAACAGACGGGTCTGACATGGATTGGACGAACCACTGAATTGCCGCATTGCAGAGATATTGTATTTAAG
TGCCTAGCTCGATACATAAACGGGTCTCTCTGGTTAGACCAGATCTGAGCCTGGGAGCTCTCTGGCTAAC
TAGGGAACCCACTGCTTAAGCCTCAATAAAGCTTGCCTTGAGTGCTTCAAGTAGTGTGTGCCCGTCTGTT
GTGTGACTCTGGTAACTAGAGATCCCTCAGACCCTTTTAGTCAGTGTGGAAAATCTCTAGCAGTGGCGCC
CGAACAGGGACTTGAAAGCGAAAGGGAAACCAGAGGAGCTCTCTCGACGCAGGACTCGGCTTGCTGAAGC
GCGCACGGCAAGAGGCGAGGGGCGGCGACTGGTGAGTACGCCAAAAATTTTGACTAGCGGAGGCTAGAAG
GAGAGAGATGGGTGCGAGAGCGTCAGTATTAAGCGGGGGAGAATTAGATCGCGATGGGAAAAAATTCGGT
TAAGGCCAGGGGGAAAGAAAAAATATAAATTAAAACATATAGTATGGGCAAGCAGGGAGCTAGAACGATT
CGCAGTTAATCCTGGCCTGTTAGAAACATCAGAAGGCTGTAGACAAATACTGGGACAGCTACAACCATCC
CTTCAGACAGGATCAGAAGAACTTAGATCATTATATAATACAGTAGCAACCCTCTATTGTGTGCATCAAA
GGATAGAGATAAAAGACACCAAGGAAGCTTTAGACAAGATAGAGGAAGAGCAAAACAAAAGTAAGACCAC
CGCACAGCAAGCGGCCGCTGATCTTCAGACCTGGAGGAGGAGATATGAGGGACAATTGGAGAAGTGAATT
ATATAAATATAAAGTAGTAAAAATTGAACCATTAGGAGTAGCACCCACCAAGGCAAAGAGAAGAGTGGTG
CAGAGAGAAAAAAGAGCAGTGGGAATAGGAGCTTTGTTCCTTGGGTTCTTGGGAGCAGCAGGAAGCACTA
TGGGCGCAGCGTCAATGACGCTGACGGTACAGGCCAGACAATTATTGTCTGGTATAGTGCAGCAGCAGAA
CAATTTGCTGAGGGCTATTGAGGCGCAACAGCATCTGTTGCAACTCACAGTCTGGGGCATCAAGCAGCTC
CAGGCAAGAATCCTGGCTGTGGAAAGATACCTAAAGGATCAACAGCTCCTGGGGATTTGGGGTTGCTCTG
GAAAACTCATTTGCACCACTGCTGTGCCTTGGAATGCTAGTTGGAGTAATAAATCTCTGGAACAGATTTG
GAATCACACGACCTGGATGGAGTGGGACAGAGAAATTAACAATTACACAAGCTTAATACACTCCTTAATT
GAAGAATCGCAAAACCAGCAAGAAAAGAATGAACAAGAATTATTGGAATTAGATAAATGGGCAAGTTTGT
GGAATTGGTTTAACATAACAAATTGGCTGTGGTATATAAAATTATTCATAATGATAGTAGGAGGCTTGGT
AGGTTTAAGAATAGTTTTTGCTGTACTTTCTATAGTGAATAGAGTTAGGCAGGGATATTCACCATTATCG
TTTCAGACCCACCTCCCAACCCCGAGGGGACCCATGCATTGCATCTCAATTAGTCAGCAACCAGGTGTGG
AAAGTCCCCAGGCTCCCCAGCAGGCAGAAGTATGCAAAGCATGCGTCTCAATTAGTCAGCAACCATAGTC
CCGCCCCTAACTCCGCCCATCCCGCCCCTAACTCCGCCCAGTTCCGCCCATTCTCCGCCCCATGGCTGAC
TAATTTTTTTTATTTATGCAGAGGCCGAGGCCGCCTCGGCCTCTGAGCTATTCCAGAAGTAGTGAGGAGG
CTTTTTTGGAGGCCTAGGCTTTTGCAAAAAGCTTTCTAGAGGTACCACCGGAGCTTACCATGACCGAGTA
CAAGCCCACGGTGCGCCTCGCCACCCGCGACGACGTCCCCAGGGCCGTACGCACCCTCGCCGCCGCGTTC
GCCGACTACCCCGCCACGCGCCACACCGTCGATCCGGACCGCCACATCGAGCGGGTCACCGAGCTGCAAG
AACTCTTCCTCACGCGCGTCGGGCTCGACATCGGCAAGGTGTGGGTCGCGGACGACGGCGCCGCCGTGGC
GGTCTGGACCACGCCGGAGAGCGTCGAAGCGGGGGCGGTGTTCGCCGAGATCGGCCCGCGCATGGCCGAG
TTGAGCGGTTCCCGGCTGGCCGCGCAGCAACAGATGGAAGGCCTCCTGGCGCCGCACCGGCCCAAGGAGC
CCGCGTGGTTCCTGGCCACCGTCGGCGTCTCGCCCGACCACCAGGGCAAGGGTCTGGGCAGCGCCGTCGT
GCTCCCCGGAGTGGAGGCGGCCGAGCGCGCCGGGGTGCCCGCCTTCCTGGAGACCTCCGCGCCCCGCAAC
CTCCCCTTCTACGAGCGGCTCGGCTTCACCGTCACCGCCGACGTCGAGGTGCCCGAAGGACCGCGCACCT
GGTGCATGACCCGCAAGCCCGGTGCCAGTTAACGAATTCTAGATCTTGAGACAAATGGCAGTATTCATCC
ACAATTTTAAAAGAAAAGGGGGGATTGGGGGGTACAGTGCAGGGGAAAGAATAGTAGACATAATAGCAAC
AGACATACAAACTAAAGAATTACAAAAACAAATTACAAAAATTCAAAATTTTCGGGTTTATTACAGGGAC
AGCAGAGATCCACTTTGGCGCCGGCTCGAGGCCTGCAGGTGCAAAGATGGATAAAGTTTTAAACAGAGAG
GAATCTTTGCAGCTAATGGACCTTCTAGGTCTTGAAAGGAGTGGGAATTGGCTCCGGTGCCCGTCAGTGG
GCAGAGCGCACATCGCCCACAGTCCCCGAGAAGTTGGGGGGAGGGGTCGGCAATTGAACCGGTGCCTAGA
GAAGGTGGCGCGGGGTAAACTGGGAAAGTGATGTCGTGTACTGGCTCCGCCTTTTTCCCGAGGGTGGGGG
AGAACCGTATATAAGTGCAGTAGTCGCCGTGAACGTTCTTTTTCGCAACGGGTTTGCCGCCAGAACACAG
GTAAGTGCCGTGTGTGGTTCCCGCGGGCCTGGCCTCTTTACGGGTTATGGCCCTTGCGTGCCTTGAATTA
CTTCCACCTGGCTGCAGTACGTGATTCTTGATCCCGAGCTTCGGGTTGGAAGTGGGTGGGAGAGTTCGAG
GCCTTGCGCTTAAGGAGCCCCTTCGCCTCGTGCTTGAGTTGAGGCCTGGCCTGGGCGCTGGGGCCGCCGC
GTGCGAATCTGGTGGCACCTTCGCGCCTGTCTCGCTGCTTTCGATAAGTCTCTAGCCATTTAAAATTTTT
GATGACCTGCTGCGACGCTTTTTTTCTGGCAAGATAGTCTTGTAAATGCGGGCCAAGATCTGCACACTGG
TATTTCGGTTTTTGGGGCCGCGGGCGGCGACGGGGCCCGTGCGTCCCAGCGCACATGTTCGGCGAGGCGG
GGCCTGCGAGCGCGGCCACCGAGAATCGGACGGGGGTAGTCTCAAGCTGGCCGGCCTGCTCTGGTGCCTG
GCCTCGCGCCGCCGTGTATCGCCCCGCCCTGGGCGGCAAGGCTGGCCCGGTCGGCACCAGTTGCGTGAGC
GGAAAGATGGCCGCTTCCCGGCCCTGCTGCAGGGAGCTCAAAATGGAGGACGCGGCGCTCGGGAGAGCGG
GCGGGTGAGTCACCCACACAAAGGAAAAGGGCCTTTCCGTCCTCAGCCGTCGCTTCATGTGACTCCACGG
AGTACCGGGCGCCGTCCAGGCACCTCGATTAGTTCTCGAGCTTTTGGAGTACGTCGTCTTTAGGTTGGGG
GGAGGGGTTTTATGCGATGGAGTTTCCCCACACTGAGTGGGTGGAGACTGAAGTTAGGCCAGCTTGGCAC
TTGATGTAATTCTCCTTGGAATTTGCCCTTTTTGAGTTTGGATCTTGGTTCATTCTCAAGCCTCAGACAG
TGGTTCAAAGTTTTTTTCTTCCATTTCAGGTGTCGTGAGGCTAGCACCGCCACCATGAGAGTCGGAGCCG
AATACCAAGCTCGGATCCCTGAATTTGATCCAGGTGCTACAAAGTACACAGATAAAGACAATGGAGGGAT
GCTTGTATGGTCTCCATATCACAGTATCCCAGATGCCAAATTGGATGAATACATTGCAATTGCAAAGGAA
AAGCATGGCTACAATGTGGAACAGGCACTTGGCATGTTGTTCTGGCATAAACATAACATTGAGAAGTCCC
TTGCTGATCTCCCTAATTTCACTCCCTTTCCGGATGAGTGGACAGTGGAAGATAAAGTCCTATTTGAACA
AGCCTTTAGTTTTCATGGAAAGAGCTTTCACAGGATTCAGCAAATGCTTCCAGATAAGACAATTGCAAGC
CTTGTAAAATATTACTATTCTTGGAAAAAAACTCGCTCTAGGACAAGTTTGATGGATCGCCAGGCTCGTA
AACTAGCTAATAGACATAATCAGGGTGACAGTGATGATGATGTAGAAGAAACACATCCAATGGATGGGAA
TGATAGTGATTATGATCCCAAAAAAGAAGCCAAAAAAGAGGGTAATACTGAACAACCTGTCCAAACTAGC
AAGATTGGACTTGGAAGAAGAGAGTATCAGAGTTTACAACATCGCCATCATTCTCAGCGTTCTAAG
[399 nt withheld, positions 4757-5155]
CAAGGAACCCAGGCTTCTAATGGTGATGCTTCTACTTTAGGGGAGGAGACAAAAAGTGCTTCTAATGTGC
CATCAGGGAAGAGCACTGATGAAGAAGAGGAGGCACAGACCCCACAGGCTCCTCGGACACTGGGTCCATC
ACCTCCTGCCCCATCATCCACTCCAACACCAACAGCCCCTATTGCCACTCTGAACCAGCCTCCACCACTT
CTTCGTCCAACACTGCCTGCTGCCCCGGCTCTTCACCGGCAGCCTCCTCCACTCCAGCAGCAGGCTCGGT
TCATCCAGCCCCGGCCAACTTTAAATCAGCCTCCACCACCTCTTATTCGCCCTGCTAATTCCATGCCACC
CCGTCTAAACCCAAGACCGGTGTTGTCCACGGTTGGTGGTCAACAGCCACCATCACTTATTGGAATTCAG
ACAGATTCACAGTCCTCACTGCACTAGTAATGAACTAGTCCGTAACTTGAAAGTATTTCGATTTCTTGGC
TTTATATATCTTGTGGAAAGGACGACTGGCGTACGCCGCCAAGGCGGCAACGCGTTAAGTCGACAATCAA
CCTCTGGATTACAAAATTTGTGAAAGATTGACTGGTATTCTTAACTATGTTGCTCCTTTTACGCTATGTG
GATACGCTGCTTTAATGCCTTTGTATCATGCTATTGCTTCCCGTATGGCTTTCATTTTCTCCTCCTTGTA
TAAATCCTGGTTGCTGTCTCTTTATGAGGAGTTGTGGCCCGTTGTCAGGCAACGTGGCGTGGTGTGCACT
GTGTTTGCTGACGCAACCCCCACTGGTTGGGGCATTGCCACCACCTGTCAGCTCCTTTCCGGGACTTTCG
CTTTCCCCCTCCCTATTGCCACGGCGGAACTCATCGCCGCCTGCCTTGCCCGCTGCTGGACAGGGGCTCG
GCTGTTGGGCACTGACAATTCCGTGGTGTTGTCGGGGAAATCATCGTCCTTTCCTTGGCTGCTCGCCTGT
GTTGCCACCTGGATTCTGCGCGGGACGTCCTTCTGCTACGTCCCTTCGGCCCTCAATCCAGCGGACCTTC
CTTCCCGCGGCCTGCTGCCGGCTCTGCGGCCTCTTCCGCGTCTTCGCCTTCGCCCTCAGACGAGTCGGAT
CTCCCTTTGGGCCGCCTCCCCGCGTCGACTTTAAGACCAATGACTTACAAGGCAGCTGTAGATCTTAGCC
ACTTTTTAAAAGAAAAGGGGGGACTGGAAGGGCTAATTCACTCCCAACGAAGACAAGATCTGCTTTTTGC
TTGTACTGGGTCTCTCTGGTTAGACCAGATCTGAGCCTGGGAGCTCTCTGGCTAACTAGGGAACCCACTG
CTTAAGCCTCAATAAAGCTTGCCTTGAGTGCTTCAAGTAGTGTGTGCCCGTCTGTTGTGTGACTCTGGTA
ACTAGAGATCCCTCAGACCCTTTTAGTCAGTGTGGAAAATCTCTAGCAGTACGTATAGTAGTTCATGTCA
TCTTATTATTCAGTATTTATAACTTGCAAAGAAATGAATATCAGAGAGTGAGAGGAACTTGTTTATTGCA
GCTTATAATGGTTACAAATAAAGCAATAGCATCACAAATTTCACAAATAAAGCATTTTTTTCACTGCATT
CTAGTTGTGGTTTGTCCAAACTCATCAATGTATCTTATCATGTCTGGCTCTAGCTATCCCGCCCCTAACT
CCGCCCATCCCGCCCCTAACTCCGCCCAGTTCCGCCCATTCTCCGCCCCATGGCTGACTAATTTTTTTTA
TTTATGCAGAGGCCGAGGCCGCCTCGGCCTCTGAGCTATTCCAGAAGTAGTGAGGAGGCTTTTTTGGAGG
CCTAGGGACGTACCCAATTCGCCCTATAGTGAGTCGTATTACGCGCGCTCACTGGCCGTCGTTTTACAAC
GTCGTGACTGGGAAAACCCTGGCGTTACCCAACTTAATCGCCTTGCAGCACATCCCCCTTTCGCCAGCTG
GCGTAATAGCGAAGAGGCCCGCACCGATCGCCCTTCCCAACAGTTGCGCAGCCTGAATGGCGAATGGG
[124 nt withheld, positions 7184-7307]
C
[91 nt withheld, positions 7309-7399]
A
[49 nt withheld, positions 7401-7449]
CCTTTGACGTTGGAGTCCACGTTCTTT
[37 nt withheld, positions 7477-7513]
ACCCTATCTCGGTCTATTCTTTTGATTTATAAGGGATTTTGCCGATTTCGGCCTATTGGTTAAAAAATGA
GCTGATTTAACAAAAATTTAACGCGAATTTTAACAAAATATTAACGCTTACAATTTAGGTGGCACTTTTC
GGGGAAATGTGCGCGGAACCCCTATTTGTTTATTTTTCTAAATACATTCAAATATGTATCCGCTCATGAG
ACAATAACCCTGATAAATGCTTCAATAATATTGAAAAAGGAAGAGTATGAGTATTCAACATTTCCGTGTC
GCCCTTATTCCCTTTTTTGCGGCATTTTGCCTTCCTGTTTTTGCTCACCCAGAAACGCTGGTGAAAGTAA
AAGATGCTGAAGATCAGTTGGGTGCACGAGTGGGTTACATCGAACTGGATCTCAACAGCGGTAAGATCCT
TGAGAGTTTTCGCCCCGAAGAACGTTTTCCAATGATGAGCACTTTTAAAGTTCTGCTATGTGGCGCGGTA
TTATCCCGTATTGACGCCGGGCAAGAGCAACTCGGTCGCCGCATACACTATTCTCAGAATGACTTGGTTG
AGTACTCACCAGTCACAGAAAAGCATCTTACGGATGGCATGACAGTAAGAGAATTATGCAGTGCTGCCAT
AACCATGAGTGATAACACTGCGGCCAACTTACTTCTGACAACGATCGGAGGACCGAAGGAGCTAACCGCT
TTTTTGCACAACATGGGGGATCATGTAACTCGCCTTGATCGTTGGGAACCGGAGCTGAATGAAGCCATAC
CAAACGACGAGCGTGACACCACGATGCCTGTAGCAATGGCAACAACGTTGCGCAAACTATTAACTGGCGA
ACTACTTACTCTAGCTTCCCGGCAACAATTAATAGACTGGATGGAGGCGGATAAAGTTGCAGGACCACTT
CTGCGCTCGGCCCTTCCGGCTGGCTGGTTTATTGCTGATAAATCTGGAGCCGGTGAGCGTGGGTCTCGCG
GTATCATTGCAGCACTGGGGCCAGATGGTAAGCCCTCCCGTATCGTAGTTATCTACACGACGGGGAGTCA
GGCAACTATGGATGAACGAAATAGACAGATCGCTGAGATAGGTGCCTCACTGATTAAGCATTGGTAACTG
TCAGACCAAGTTTACTCATATATACTTTAGATTGATTTAAAACTTCATTTTTAATTTAAAAGGATCTAGG
TGAAGATCCTTTTTGATAATCTCATGACCAAAATCCCTTAACGTGAGTTTTCGTTCCACTGAGCGTCAGA
CCCCGTAGAAAAGATCAAAGGATCTTCTTGAGATCCTTTTTTTCTGCGCGTAATCTGCTGCTTGCAAACA
AAAAAACCACCGCTACCAGCGGTGGTTTGTTTGCCGGATCAAGAGCTACCAACTCTTTTTCCGAAGGTAA
CTGGCTTCAGCAGAGCGCAGATACCAAATACTGTTCTTCTAGTGTAGCCGTAGTTAGGCCACCACTTCAA
GAACTCTGTAGCACCGCCTACATACCTCGCTCTGCTAATCCTGTTACCAGTGGCTGCTGCCAGTGGCGAT
AAGTCGTGTCTTACCGGGTTGGACTCAAGACGATAGTTACCGGATAAGGCGCAGCGGTCGGGCTGAACGG
GGGGTTCGTGCACACAGCCCAGCTTGGAGCGAACGACCTACACCGAACTGAGATACCTACAGCGTGAGCT
ATGAGAAAGCGCCACGCTTCCCGAAGGGAGAAAGGCGGACAGGTATCCGGTAAGCGGCAGGGTCGGAACA
GGAGAGCGCACGAGGGAGCTTCCAGGGGGAAACGCCTGGTATCTTTATAGTCCTGTCGGGTTTCGCCACC
TCTGACTTGAGCGTCGATTTTTGTGATGCTCGTCAGGGGGGCGGAGCCTATGGAAAAACGCCAGCAACGC
GGCCTTTTTACGGTTCCTGGCCTTTTGCTGGCCTTTTGCTCACATGTTCTTTCCTGCGTTATCCCCTGAT
TCTGTGGATAACCGTATTACCGCCTTTGAGTGAGCTGATACCGCTCGCCGCAGCCGAACGACCGAGCGCA
GCGAGTCAGTGAGCGAGGAAGCGGAAGAGCGCCCAATACGCAAACCGCCTCTCCCCGCGCGTTGGCCGAT
TCATTAATGCAGCTGGCACGACAGGTTTCCCGACTGGAAAGCGGGCAGTGAGCGCAACGCAATTAATGTG
AGTTAGCTCACTCATTAGGCACCCCAGGCTTTACACTTTATGCTTCCGGCTCGTATGTTGTGTGGAATTG
TGAGCGGATAACAATTTCACACAGGAAACAGCTATGACCATGATTACGCCAAGCGCGCAATTAACCCTCA
CTAAAGGGAACAAAAGCTGGAGCTGCAAGC
