>Addgene plasmid #143927 | TFORF1112 | depositor partial sequence | sequence record 283908 | Insert
ACCGCCACCATGAGAGTCGGAGCCGAATACCAAGCTCGGATCCCTGAATTTGATCCAGGTGCTACAAAGT
ACACAGATAAAGACAATGGAGGGATGCTTGTATGGTCTCCATATCACAGTATCCCAGATGCCAAATTGGA
TGAATACATTGCAATTGCAAAGGAAAAGCATGGCTACAATGTGGAACAGGCACTTGGCATGTTGTTCTGG
CATAAACATAACATTGAGAAGTCCCTTGCTGATCTCCCTAATTTCACTCCCTTTCCGGATGAGTGGACAG
TGGAAGATAAAGTCCTATTTGAACAAGCCTTTAGTTTTCATGGAAAGAGCTTTCACAGGATTCAGCAAAT
GCTTCCAGATAAGACAATTGCAAGCCTTGTAAAATATTACTATTCTTGGAAAAAAACTCGCTCTAGGACA
AGTTTGATGGATCGCCAGGCTCGTAAACTAGCTAATAGACATAATCAGGGTGACAGTGATGATGATGTAG
AAGAAACACATCCAATGGATGGGAATGATAGTGATTATGATCCCAAAAAAGAAGCCAAAAAAGAGGGTAA
TACTGAACAACCTGTCCAAACTAGCAAGATTGGACTTGGAAGAAGAGAGTATCAGAGTTTACAACATCGC
CATCATTCTCAGCGTTCTAAG
[399 nt withheld, positions 652-1050]
CAAGGAACCCAGGCTTCTAATGGTGATGCTTCTACTTTAGGGGAGGAGACAAAAAGTGCTTCTAATGTGC
CATCAGGGAAGAGCACTGATGAAGAAGAGGAGGCACAGACCCCACAGGCTCCTCGGACACTGGGTCCATC
ACCTCCTGCCCCATCATCCACTCCAACACCAACAGCCCCTATTGCCACTCTGAACCAGCCTCCACCACTT
CTTCGTCCAACACTGCCTGCTGCCCCGGCTCTTCACCGGCAGCCTCCTCCACTCCAGCAGCAGGCTCGGT
TCATCCAGCCCCGGCCAACTTTAAATCAGCCTCCACCACCTCTTATTCGCCCTGCTAATTCCATGCCACC
CCGTCTAAACCCAAGACCGGTGTTGTCCACGGTTGGTGGTCAACAGCCACCATCACTTATTGGAATTCAG
ACAGATTCACAGTCCTCACTGCACTAGTAATGAACTAGTCCGTAACTTGAAAGTATTTCGATTTCTTGGC
TTTATATATCTTGTGGAAAGGACGACTGGCGTACGCCGCCAAGGCGGCA
