>Addgene plasmid #143927 | TFORF1112 | depositor partial sequence | sequence record 283909 | Barcode
CTGGCGTACGCCGCCAAGGCGGCA
